>Addgene plasmid #86194 | pTRE-Tight-BI-Gl NORM-LacZA-TER-LacZB | addgene full sequence | sequence record 169938 | Addgene NGS Result
CTCGAGTTTACTCCCTATCAGTGATAGAGAACGTATGTCGAGTTTACTCCCTATCAGTGATAGAGAACGA
TGTCGAGTTTACTCCCTATCAGTGATAGAGAACGTATGTCGAGTTTACTCCCTATCAGTGATAGAGAACG
TATGTCGAGTTTACTCCCTATCAGTGATAGAGAACGTATGTCGAGTTTATCCCTATCAGTGATAGAGAAC
GTATGTCGAGTTTACTCCCTATCAGTGATAGAGAACGTATGTCGAGGTAGGCGTGTACGGTGGGAGGCCT
ATATAAGCAGAGCTCGTTTAGTGAACCGTCAGATCGCCTGGAGATTTCGAGCTCGGTACCCGGGGATCCT
CTAGTCAGGGGGATGGTGCACCTGACTCCTGAGGAGAAGTCTGCCGTTACTGCCCTGTGGGGCAAGGTGA
ACGTGGATGAAGTTGGTGGTGAGGCCCTGGGCAGGTTGGTATCAAGGTTACAAGACAGGTTTAAGGAGAC
CAATAGAAACTGGGCATGTGGAGACAGAGAAGACTCTTGGGTTTCTGATAGGCACTGACTCTCTCTGCCT
ATTGGTCTATTTTCCCACCCTTAGGCTGCTGGTGGTCTACCCTTGGACCCAGAGGTTCTTTGAGTCCTTT
GGGGATCTGTCCACTCCTGATGCTGTTATGGGCAACCCTAAGGTGAAGGCTCATGGCAAGAAAGTGCTCG
GTGCCTTTAGTGATGGCCTGGCTCACCTGGACAACCTCAAGGGCACCTTTGCCACACTGAGTGAGCTGCA
CTGTGACAAGCTGCACGTGGATCCTGAGAACTTCAGGGTGAGTCTGATGGGCACCTCCTGGGTTTCCTTC
CCCTGGCTATTCTGCTCAACCTTCCTATCAGAAAAAAAGGGGAAGCGATTCTAGGGAGCAGTCTCCATGA
CTGTGTGTGGAGTGTTGACAAGAGTTCGGATATTTTATTCTCTACTCAGAATTGCTGCTCCCCCTCACTC
TGTTCTGTGTTGTCATTTCCTCTTTCTTTGGTAAGCTTTTAATTTCCAGTTGCATTTTACTAAATTAATT
AAGCTGGTTATTTACTTCCCATCCTGATATCAGCTTCCCCTCCTCCTTTCCTCCCAGTCCTTCTCTCTCT
CCTCTCTCTTTCTCTAATCCTTTCCTTTCCCTCAGTTCATTTCTTCTTCTTTGATCTACGTTTGTTTGTC
TTTTTAAATATTGCCTTGTAACTTGCTCAGAGGACAAGGAAGATATGTCCCTGTTTCTTCTCATAGCTCT
CAAGAATAGTAGCATAATTGGCTTTTATGCCAGGGTGACAGGGGAAGAATATATTTTACATATAAATTCT
GTTTGACATAGGATTCTTATAATAATTTGTCAGTAGTTTAAGGTTGCAAACAAATGTCTTTGTAAATAAG
CCTGCAGTATCTGGTATTTTTGCTCTACAGTTATGTTGATGGTTCTTCCATATTCCCACAGCTCCTGGGC
AATATGATCGTGATTGTGCTGGGCCACCACCTGGGCAAGGATTTCACCCCCGCTGCACAGGCTGCCTTCC
AGAAGGTGGTGGCTGGAGTGGCCACTGCCCTGGCTCACAAGTACCACTAAACCCGGTACCAGGCCAGACG
CGAATTATTTTTGATGGCGTTAACTCGGCGTTTCATCTGTGGTGCAACGGGCGCTGGGTCGGTTACGGCC
AGGACAGTCGTTTGCCGTCTGAATTTGACCTGAGCGCATTTTTACGCGCCGGAGAAAACCGCCTCGCGGT
GATGGTGCTGCGCTGGAGTGACGGCAGTTATCTGGAAGATCAGGATATGTGGCGGATGAGCGGCATTTTC
CGTGACGTCTCGTTGCTGCATAAACCGACTACACAAATCAGCGATTTCCATGTTGCCACTCGCTTTAATG
ATGATTTCAGCCGCGCTGTACTGGAGGCTGAAGTTCAGATGGTACCGTGAGGGTTCAGGTCTGACCTTGG
GGCTGACGCGTGCTAGCGCGGCCGCATCGATAAGCTTGTCGACGATATCTCCAGAGGATCATAATCAGCC
ATACCACATTTGTAGAGGTTTTACTTGCTTTAAAAAACCTCCCACACCTCCCCCTGAACCTGAAACATAA
AATGAATGCAATTGTTGTTGTTAACTTGTTTATTGCAGCTTATAATGGTTACAAATAAAGCAATAGCATC
ACAAATTTCACAAATAAAGCATTTTTTTCACTGCCCCGAGCTTCCTCGCTCACTGACTCGCTGCGCTCGG
TCGTTCGGCTGCGGCGAGCGGTATCAGCTCACTCAAAGGCGGTAATACGGTTATCCACAGAATCAGGGGA
TAACGCAGGAAAGAACATGTGAGCAAAAGGCCAGCAAAAGGCCAGGAACCGTAAAAAGGCCGCGTTGCTG
GCGTTTTTCCATAGGCTCCGCCCCCCTGACGAGCATCACAAAAATCGACGCTCAAGTCAGAGGTGGCGAA
ACCCGACAGGACTATAAAGATACCAGGCGTTTCCCCCTGGAAGCTCCCTCGTGCGCTCTCCTGTTCCGAC
CCTGCCGCTTACCGGATACCTGTCCGCCTTTCTCCCTTCGGGAAGCGTGGCGCTTTCTCATAGCTCACGC
TGTAGGTATCTCAGTTCGGTGTAGGTCGTTCGCTCCAAGCTGGGCTGTGTGCACGAACCCCCCGTTCAGC
CCGACCGCTGCGCCTTATCCGGTAACTATCGTCTTGAGTCCAACCCGGTAAGACACGACTTATCGCCACT
GGCAGCAGCCACTGGTAACAGGATTAGCAGAGCGAGGTATGTAGGCGGTGCTACAGAGTTCTTGAAGTGG
TGGCCTAACTACGGCTACACTAGAAGAACAGTATTTGGTATCTGCGCTCTGCTGAAGCCAGTTACCTTCG
GAAAAAGAGTTGGTAGCTCTTGATCCGGCAAACAAACCACCGCTGGTAGCGGTGGTTTTTTTGTTTGCAA
GCAGCAGATTACGCGCAGAAAAAAAGGATCTCAAGAAGATCCTTTGATCTTTTCTACGGGGTCTGACGCT
CAGTGGAACGAAAACTCACGTTAAGGGATTTTGGTCATGAGATTATCAAAAAGGATCTTCACCTAGATCC
TTTTAAATTAAAAATGAAGTTTTAAATCAATCTAAAGTATATATGAGTAAACTTGGTCTGACAGTTACCA
ATGCTTAATCAGTGAGGCACCTATCTCAGCGATCTGTCTATTTCGTTCATCCATAGTTGCCTGACTCCCC
GTCGTGTAGATAACTACGATACGGGAGGGCTTACCATCTGGCCCCAGTGCTGCAATGATACCGCGAGACC
CACGCTCACCGGCTCCAGATTTATCAGCAATAAACCAGCCAGCCGGAAGGGCCGAGCGCAGAAGTGGTCC
TGCAACTTTATCCGCCTCCATCCAGTCTATTAATTGTTGCCGGGAAGCTAGAGTAAGTAGTTCGCCAGTT
AATAGTTTGCGCAACGTTGTTGCCATTGCTACAGGCATCGTGGTGTCACGCTCGTCGTTTGGTATGGCTT
CATTCAGCTCCGGTTCCCAACGATCAAGGCGAGTTACATGATCCCCCATGTTGTGCAAAAAAGCGGTTAG
CTCCTTCGGTCCTCCGATCGTTGTCAGAAGTAAGTTGGCCGCAGTGTTATCACTCATGGTTATGGCAGCA
CTGCATAATTCTCTTACTGTCATGCCATCCGTAAGATGCTTTTCTGTGACTGGTGAGTACTCAACCAAGT
CATTCTGAGAATAGTGTATGCGGCGACCGAGTTGCTCTTGCCCGGCGTCAACACGGGATAATACCGCGCC
ACATAGCAGAACTTTAAAAGTGCTCATCATTGGAAAACGTTCTTCGGGGCGAAAACTCTCAAGGATCTTA
CCGCTGTTGAGATCCAGTTCGATGTAACCCACTCGTGCACCCAACTGATCTTCAGCATCTTTTACTTTCA
CCAGCGTTTCTGGGTGAGCAAAAACAGGAAGGCAAAATGCCGCAAAAAAGGGAATAAGGGCGACACGGAA
ATGTTGAATACTCATACTCTTCCTTTTTCAATATTATTGAAGCATTTATCAGGGTTATTGTCTCATGAGC
GGATACATATTTGAATGTATTTAGAAAAATAAACAAATAGGGGTTCCGCGCACATTTCCCCGAAAAGTGC
CACCTGACGTCGGCAGTGAAAAAAATGCTTTATTTGTGAAATTTGTGATGCTATTGCTTTATTTGTAACC
ATTATAAGCTGCAATAAACAAGTTAACAACAACAATTGCATTCATTTTATGTTTCAGGTTCAGGGGGAGG
TGTGGGAGGTTTTTTAAAGCAAGTAAAACCTCTACAAATGTGGTATGGCTGATTATGATCCTCTAGACTG
CAGCCTCAGGAGATCTCCCCAAGGTCAGACTGAACCCACACGGTACCGCTGGATGCGGCGTGCGGTCGGC
AAAGACCAGACCGTTCATACAGAACTGGCGATCGTTCGGCGTATCGCCAAAATCACCGCCGTAAGCCGAC
CACGGGTTGCCGTTTTCATCATATTTAATCAGCGACTGATCCACCCAGTCCCAGACGAAGTCGCCCTGTA
AACGGGGATACTGACGAAACGCCTGCCAGTATTTAGCGAAACCGCCAAGACTGTTACCCATCGCGTGGGC
GTATTCGCAAAGGATCAGCGGGCGCGTCTCTCCAGGTAGCGAAAGCCATTTTTTGATGGACCATTTCGGC
ACAGCCGGGAAGGGCTGGTCTTCATCCGGTACCGGGTTTAGTGGTACTTGTGAGCCAGGGCAGTGGCCAC
TCCAGCCACCACCTTCTGGAAGGCAGCCTGTGCAGCGGGGGTGAAATCCTTGCCCAGGTGGTGGCCCAGC
ACAATCACGATCATATTGCCCAGGAGCTGTGGGAATATGGAAGAACCATCAACATAACTGTAGAGCAAAA
ATACCAGATACTGCAGGCTTATTTACAAAGACATTTGTTTGCAACCTTAAACTACTGACAAATTATTATA
AGAATCCTATGTCAAACAGAATTTATATGTAAAATATATTCTTCCCCTGTCACCCTGGCATAAAAGCCAA
TTATGCTACTATTCTTGAGAGCTATGAGAAGAAACAGGGACATATCTTCCTTGTCCTCTGAGCAAGTTAC
AAGGCAATATTTAAAAAGACAAACAAACGTAGATCAAAGAAGAAGAAATGAACTGAGGGAAAGGAAAGGA
TTAGAGAAAGAGAGAGGAGAGAGAGAAGGACTGGGAGGAAAGGAGGAGGGGAAGCTGATATCAGGATGGG
AAGTAAATAACCAGCTTAATTAATTTAGTAAAATGCAACTGGAAATTAAAAGCTTACCAAAGAAAGAGGA
AATGACAACACAGAACAGAGTGAGGGGGAGCAGCAATTCTGAGTAGAGAATAAAATATCCGAACTCTTGT
CAACACTCCACACACAGTCATGGAGACTGCTCCCTAGAATCGCTTCCCCTTTTTTTCTGATAGGAAGGTT
GAGCAGAATAGCCAGGGGAAGGAAACCCAGGAGGTGCCCATCAGACTCACCCTGAAGTTCTCAGGATCCA
CGTGCAGCTTGTCACAGTGCAGCTCACTCAGTGTGGCAAAGGTGCCCTTGAGGTTGTCCAGGTGAGCCAG
GCCATCACTAAAGGCACCGAGCACTTTCTTGCCATGAGCCTTCACCTTAGGGTTGCCCATAACAGCATCA
GGAGTGGACAGATCCCCAAAGGACTCAAAGAACCTCTAGGTCCAAGGGTAGACCACCAGCAGCCTAAGGG
TGGGAAAATAGACCAATAGGCAGAGAGAGTCAGTGCCTATCAGAAACCCAAGAGTCTTCTCTGTCTCCAC
ATGCCCAGTTTCTATTGGTCTCCTTAAACCTGTCTTGTAACCTTGATACCAACCTGCCCAGGGCCTCACC
ACCAACTTCATCCACGTTCACCTTGCCCCACAGGGCAGTAACGGCAGACTTCTCCTCAGGAGTCAGGTGC
ACCATGGCATATGCCCTGACCGGTGAATTCTCCAGGCGATCTGACGGTTCACTAAACGAGCTCTGCTTAT
ATAGGCCTCCCACCGTACACGCCACCTCGACATA
Features (pLannotate 1.2.2; 17 found; start..end, strand, type, name):
    326..354     +  misc_feature   MCS (fragment): pUC18/19 multiple cloning site
    363..458     +  CDS            HBB (fragment): HBB_HUMAN - Experimental evidence at protein level: Swiss-Prot protein existence level 1. [Spinorphin]: functions as an endogenous inhibitor of enkephalin-degrading enzymes such as DPP3, and as a selective antagonist of the P2RX3 receptor which is involved in pain signaling, these properties implicate it as a regulator of pain and inflammation. From Homo sapiens (Human).
    490..822     +  CDS            HBB (fragment): HBB_HAPGR - Experimental evidence at protein level: Swiss-Prot protein existence level 1. Involved in oxygen transport from the lung to the various peripheral tissues. From Hapalemur griseus (Gray gentle lemur) (Eastern lesser bamboo lemur).
   1465..1587    +  CDS            HBB: HBB_COLGU - Experimental evidence at transcript level: Swiss-Prot protein existence level 2. Involved in oxygen transport from the lung to the various peripheral tissues. From Colobus guereza (Mantled guereza) (Eastern black-and-white colobus monkey).
   1601..1931    +  CDS            lacZ (fragment): β-galactosidase; lacZ
   2017..2100    +  CDS            large T antigen (fragment): large T antigen from SV40 (simian virus 40)
   2123..2204    +  polyA_signal   SV40 poly(A) signal: SV40 polyadenylation signal
   2386..2974    -  rep_origin     ori: high-copy-number ColE1/pMB1/pBR322/pUC origin of replication
   3145..4005    -  CDS            AmpR: β-lactamase; bla; confers resistance to ampicillin, carbenicillin, and related antibiotics
   4006..4110    -  promoter       AmpR promoter: bla
   4143..4224    -  polyA_signal   SV40 poly(A) signal: SV40 polyadenylation signal
   4247..4330    -  CDS            large T antigen (fragment): large T antigen from SV40 (simian virus 40)
   4387..4717    -  CDS            lacZ (fragment): β-galactosidase; lacZ
   4731..4853    -  CDS            HBB: HBB_COLGU - Experimental evidence at transcript level: Swiss-Prot protein existence level 2. Involved in oxygen transport from the lung to the various peripheral tissues. From Colobus guereza (Mantled guereza) (Eastern black-and-white colobus monkey).
   5496..5828    -  CDS            HBB (fragment): HBB_HAPGR - Experimental evidence at protein level: Swiss-Prot protein existence level 1. Involved in oxygen transport from the lung to the various peripheral tissues. From Hapalemur griseus (Gray gentle lemur) (Eastern lesser bamboo lemur).
   5860..5955    -  CDS            HBB (fragment): HBB_HUMAN - Experimental evidence at protein level: Swiss-Prot protein existence level 1. [Spinorphin]: functions as an endogenous inhibitor of enkephalin-degrading enzymes such as DPP3, and as a selective antagonist of the P2RX3 receptor which is involved in pain signaling, these properties implicate it as a regulator of pain and inflammation. From Homo sapiens (Human).
   5985..318     +  promoter       bidirectional TRE promoter (across the origin): Tet-responsive bidirectional promoter PTight-BI, consisting of seven tet operator sequences flanked on each side by the minimal CMV promoter
