[The description below was written by a language model from this plasmid's Addgene catalogue record and pLannotate feature annotations shown in this document.]
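Description:
pTRE-Tight-BI-Gl NORM-LacZA-TER-LacZB is a roughly 6 kb mammalian expression plasmid built on the Clontech pTRE-Tight-BI backbone. It is designed to express two β-globin reporter transcripts from a single tetracycline-responsive bidirectional promoter. In bacteria it is maintained at high copy through a ColE1/pUC-type origin and selected with ampicillin via the β-lactamase gene and its native promoter.

The central regulatory element is the PTight-BI promoter, which has seven tet operator repeats flanked on each side by a minimal CMV promoter. In cells that supply a Tet-On transactivator, adding inducer switches on divergent transcription of both arms at the same time. The feature table shows two mirror-image cassettes running outward from this promoter. Each contains β-globin coding segments separated by unannotated gaps, which is consistent with a gene that retains its introns. The annotation tool matches these segments to human and other primate HBB entries by similarity, and the record itself does not state the species of origin. Each globin unit is followed by a lacZ fragment of about 330 bp, a short piece of SV40 large T antigen sequence and an SV40 polyadenylation signal.

According to the name and stated purpose, one arm carries normal globin (NORM) and the other carries a version with a premature termination codon (TER). The two arms are tagged with lacZ segments designated A and B, presumably so the transcripts can be told apart, although the record does not spell this out. The annotation does not show the position of the nonsense codon or indicate which arm is which. The construct is intended for studying nonsense-mediated mRNA decay, because co-induction allows the NMD-sensitive and control mRNAs to be compared within the same cell.
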