Addgene plasmid #86194: pTRE-Tight-BI-Gl NORM-LacZA-TER-LacZB
Purpose: beta Globin NMD construct with and without PTC under Bi-directional TET on promoter
Depositing lab: Robert Singer. Depositing organization: Albert Einstein College of Medicine. Publication: Temporal and spatial characterization of nonsense-mediated mRNA decay. Trcek T, Sato H, Singer RH, Maquat LE. Genes Dev. 2013 Mar 1;27(5):541-51. doi: 10.1101/gad.209635.112. Epub 2013 Feb 21. PubMed 23431032.
Backbone
  Vector backbone: pTRE-Tight BI
  Backbone manufacturer: Clontech
  Backbone size w/o insert (bp): 2800
  Total vector size (bp): 6048
  Vector type: Mammalian Expression ; Tet on
Growth in bacteria
  Bacterial resistance: Ampicillin, 100 μg/mL
  Growth temperature: 37°C
  Growth strain: DH5alpha
  Copy number: High Copy
Gene/Insert
  Cloning method: Restriction Enzyme; 5′ cloning site SmaI (unknown if destroyed); 3′ cloning site NheI (unknown if destroyed)
  Sequencing primers: 5′ CCTGGAGATTTCGAGCTCGG; 3′ TAT TAC CGC CTT TGA GTG AGC TGA
Terms and licenses: Academic/Nonprofit Terms; Industry Terms: Not Available to Industry
How to cite: pTRE-Tight-BI-Gl NORM-LacZA-TER-LacZB was a gift from Robert Singer (Addgene plasmid # 86194 ; http://n2t.net/addgene:86194 ; RRID:Addgene_86194)
